>Addgene plasmid #191911 | pET28 basic.2 | addgene full sequence | sequence record 377986 | Addgene NGS Result
TAATACGACTCACTATAGGGGAATTGTGAGCGGATAACAATTCCCCTCTAGAAATAATTTTGTTTAACTT
TAAGAAGGAGATATACCATGGGCAGCAGCCATCATCATCATCATCACGTTAGCAAGGGCGAGGAGCTGTT
CACCGGCGTTGTGCCCATCTTAGTTGAATTGGATGGAGACGTGAACGGCCATAAGTTTAGTGTTCGCGGT
GAAGGCGAAGGTGATGCAACGTACGGAAAACTGACACTGAAATTTATATGCACAACGGGCAAACTGCCCG
TTCCCTGGCCCACTCTTGTAACCACGTTAACCTATGGCGTTCAATGTTTCGCCCGTTATCCTGACCACAT
GAAACAGCATGATTTTTTTAAATCAGCCATGCCGGAAGGTTATGTGCAAGAACGTACCATTTTTTTTAAA
GATGACGGCTGCTACAAAACACGTGCGGAAATTAAGTTTGAAGGTGACACCCTGGTAAATAGAATAGAGT
TACATGGTATTGATTTTAAAGAGGACGGTAATATTTTGGGCCACAAATTGGAATATAATGTGAACTCACA
TAATGTTTATATTATGCCTGACAAACAGAATAACGGGATCAAAGTAAATTTTAAGACACGGCATAACATT
GAAGACGGCTCGGTCCAACTGGCTGATCATTATCAGCAGAATACCCCGATAGGCGATGGACCTGTGCTTC
TCCCAGATTATCATTATCTGCATACATGGTCTGAATTATCCAAAGATCCAAATGAAAAACGTGACCATAT
GGTAGTTCTCGAATTTATTGAGGCGGCGGGTATAACTCTCGGCATGGACGAGCTGTATAAGTAATGAGAT
CCGGCTGCTAACAAAGCCCGAAAGGAAGCTGAGTTGGCTGCTGCCACCGCTGAGCAATAACTAGCATAAC
CCCTTGGGGCCTCTAAACGGGTCTTGAGGGGTTTTTTGCTGAAAGGAGGAACTATATCCGGATTGGCGAA
TGGG
[124 nt withheld, positions 985-1108]
C
[91 nt withheld, positions 1110-1200]
A
[49 nt withheld, positions 1202-1250]
CCTTTGACGTTGGAGTCCACGTTCTTT
[37 nt withheld, positions 1278-1314]
ACCCTATCTCGGTCTATTCTTTTGATTTATAAGGGATTTTGCCGATTTCGGCCTATTGGTTAAAAAATGA
GCTGATTTAACAAAAATTTAACGCGAATTTTAACAAAATATTAACGCTTACAATTTAGGTGGCACTTTTC
GGGGAAATGTGCGCGGAACCCCTATTTGTTTATTTTTCTAAATACATTCAAATATGTATCCGCTCATGAA
TTAATTCTTAGAAAAACTCATCGAGCATCAAATGAAACTGCAATTTATTCATATCAGGATTATCAATACC
ATATTTTTGAAAAAGCCGTTTCTGTAATGAAGGAGAAAACTCACCGAGGCAGTTCCATAGGATGGCAAGA
TCCTGGTATCGGTCTGCGATTCCGACTCGTCCAACATCAATACAACCTATTAATTTCCCCTCGTCAAAAA
TAAGGTTATCAAGTGAGAAATCACCATGAGTGACGACTGAATCCGGTGAGAATGGCAAAAGTTTATGCAT
TTCTTTCCAGACTTGTTCAACAGGCCAGCCATTACGCTCGTCATCAAAATCACTCGCATCAACCAAACCG
TTATTCATTCGTGATTGCGCCTGAGCGAGACGAAATACGCGATCGCTGTTAAAAGGACAATTACAAACAG
GAATCGAATGCAACCGGCGCAGGAACACTGCCAGCGCATCAACAATATTTTCACCTGAATCAGGATATTC
TTCTAATACCTGGAATGCTGTTTTCCCGGGGATCGCAGTGGTGAGTAACCATGCATCATCAGGAGTACGG
ATAAAATGCTTGATGGTCGGAAGAGGCATAAATTCCGTCAGCCAGTTTAGTCTGACCATCTCATCTGTAA
CATCATTGGCAACGCTACCTTTGCCATGTTTCAGAAACAACTCTGGCGCATCGGGCTTCCCATACAATCG
ATAGATTGTCGCACCTGATTGCCCGACATTATCGCGAGCCCATTTATACCCATATAAATCAGCATCCATG
TTGGAATTTAATCGCGGCCTAGAGCAAGACGTTTCCCGTTGAATATGGCTCATAACACCCCTTGTATTAC
TGTTTATGTAAGCAGACAGTTTTATTGTTCATGACCAAAATCCCTTAACGTGAGTTTTCGTTCCACTGAG
CGTCAGACCCCGTAGAAAAGATCAAAGGATCTTCTTGAGATCCTTTTTTTCTGCGCGTAATCTGCTGCTT
GCAAACAAAAAAACCACCGCTACCAGCGGTGGTTTGTTTGCCGGATCAAGAGCTACCAACTCTTTTTCCG
AAGGTAACTGGCTTCAGCAGAGCGCAGATACCAAATACTGTCCTTCTAGTGTAGCCGTAGTTAGGCCACC
ACTTCAAGAACTCTGTAGCACCGCCTACATACCTCGCTCTGCTAATCCTGTTACCAGTGGCTGCTGCCAG
TGGCGATAAGTCGTGTCTTACCGGGTTGGACTCAAGACGATAGTTACCGGATAAGGCGCAGCGGTCGGGC
TGAACGGGGGGTTCGTGCACACAGCCCAGCTTGGAGCGAACGACCTACACCGAACTGAGATACCTACAGC
GTGAGCTATGAGAAAGCGCCACGCTTCCCGAAGGGAGAAAGGCGGACAGGTATCCGGTAAGCGGCAGGGT
CGGAACAGGAGAGCGCACGAGGGAGCTTCCAGGGGGAAACGCCTGGTATCTTTATAGTCCTGTCGGGTTT
CGCCACCTCTGACTTGAGCGTCGATTTTTGTGATGCTCGTCAGGGGGGCGGAGCCTATGGAAAAACGCCA
GCAACGCGGCCTTTTTACGGTTCCTGGCCTTTTGCTGGCCTTTTGCTCACATGTTCTTTCCTGCGTTATC
CCCTGATTCTGTGGATAACCGTATTACCGCCTTTGAGTGAGCTGATACCGCTCGCCGCAGCCGAACGACC
GAGCGCAGCGAGTCAGTGAGCGAGGAAGCGGAAGAGCGCCTGATGCGGTATTTTCTCCTTACGCATCTGT
GCGGTATTTCACACCGCAATGGTGCACTCTCAGTACAATCTGCTCTGATGCCGCATAGTTAAGCCAGTAT
ACACTCCGCTATCGCTACGTGACTGGGTCATGGCTGCGCCCCGACACCCGCCAACACCCGCTGACGCGCC
CTGACGGGCTTGTCTGCTCCCGGCATCCGCTTACAGACAAGCTGTGACCGTCTCCGGGAGCTGCATGTGT
CAGAGGTTTTCACCGTCATCACCGAAACGCGCGAGGCAGCTGCGGTAAAGCTCATCAGCGTGGTCGTGAA
GCGATTCACAGATGTCTGCCTGTTCATCCGCGTCCAGCTCGTTGAGTTTCTCCAGAAGCGTTAATGTCTG
GCTTCTGATAAAGCGGGCCATGTTAAGGGCGGTTTTTTCCTGTTTGGTCACTGATGCCTCCGTGTAAGGG
GGATTTCTGTTCATGGGGGTAATGATACCGATGAAACGAGAGAGGATGCTCACGATACGGGTTACTGATG
ATGAACATGCCCGGTTACTGGAACGTTGTGAGGGTAAACAACTGGCGGTATGGATGCGGCGGGACCAGAG
AAAAATCACTCAGGGTCAATGCCAGCGCTTCGTTAATACAGATGTAGGTGTTCCACAGGGTAGCCAGCAG
CATCCTGCGATGCAGATCCGGAACATAATGGTGCAGGGCGCTGACTTCCGCGTTTCCAGACTTTACGAAA
CACGGAAACCGAAGACCATTCATGTTGTTGCTCAGGTCGCAGACGTTTTGCAGCAGCAGTCGCTTCACGT
TCGCTCGCGTATCGGTGATTCATTCTGCTAACCAGTAAGGCAACCCCGCCAGCCTAGCCGGGTCCTCAAC
GACAGGAGCACGATCATGCGCACCCGTGGGGCCGCCATGCCGGCGATAATGGCCTGCTTCTCGCCGAAAC
GTTTGGTGGCGGGACCAGTGACGAAGGCTTGAGCGAGGGCGTGCAAGATTCCGAATACCGCAAGCGACAG
GCCGATCATCGTCGCGCTCCAGCGAAAGCGGTCCTCGCCGAAAATGACCCAGAGCGCTGCCGGCACCTGT
CCTACGAGTTGCATGATAAAGAAGACAGTCATAAGTGCGGCGACGATAGTCATGCCCCGCGCCCACCGGA
AGGAGCTGACTGGGTTGAAGGCTCTCAAGGGCATCGGTCGAGATCCCGGTGCCTAATGAGTGAGCTAACT
TACATTAATTGCGTTGCGCTCACTGCCCGCTTTCCAGTCGGGAAACCTGTCGTGCCAGCTGCATTAATGA
ATCGGCCAACGCGCGGGGAGAGGCGGTTTGCGTATTGGGCGCCAGGGTGGTTTTTCTTTTCACCAGTGAG
ACGGGCAACAGCTGATTGCCCTTCACCGCCTGGCCCTGAGAGAGTTGCAGCAAGCGGTCCACGCTGGTTT
GCCCCAGCAGGCGAAAATCCTGTTTGATGGTGGTTAACGGCGGGATATAACATGAGCTGTCTTCGGTATC
GTCGTATCCCACTACCGAGATATCCGCACCAACGCGCAGCCCGGACTCGGTAATGGCGCGCATTGCGCCC
AGCGCCATCTGATCGTTGGCAACCAGCATCGCAGTGGGAACGATGCCCTCATTCAGCATTTGCATGGTTT
GTTGAAAACCGGACATGGCACTCCAGTCGCCTTCCCGTTCCGCTATCGGCTGAATTTGATTGCGAGTGAG
ATATTTATGCCAGCCAGCCAGACGCAGACGCGCCGAGACAGAACTTAATGGGCCCGCTAACAGCGCGATT
TGCTGGTGACCCAATGCGACCAGATGCTCCACGCCCAGTCGCGTACCGTCTTCATGGGAGAAAATAATAC
TGTTGATGGGTGTCTGGTCAGAGACATCAAGAAATAACGCCGGAACATTAGTGCAGGCAGCTTCCACAGC
AATGGCATCCTGGTCATCCAGCGGATAGTTAATGATCAGCCCACTGACGCGTTGCGCGAGAAGATTGTGC
ACCGCCGCTTTACAGGCTTCGACGCCGCTTCGTTCTACCATCGACACCACCACGCTGGCACCCAGTTGAT
CGGCGCGAGATTTAATCGCCGCGACAATTTGCGACGGCGCGTGCAGGGCCAGACTGGAGGTGGCAACGCC
AATCAGCAACGACTGTTTGCCCGCCAGTTGTTGTGCCACGCGGTTGGGAATGTAATTCAGCTCCGCCATC
GCCGCTTCCACTTTTTCCCGCGTTTTCGCAGAAACGTGGCTGGCCTGGTTCACCACGCGGGAAACGGTCT
GATAAGAGACACCGGCATACTCTGCGACATCGTATAACGTTACTGGTTTCACATTCACCACCCTGAATTG
ACTCTCTTCCGGGCGCTATCATGCCATACCGCGAAAGGTTTTGCGCCATTCGATGGTGTCCGGGATCTCG
ACGCTCTCCCTTATGCGACTCCTGCATTAGGAAGCAGCCCAGTAGTAGGTTGAGGCCGTTGAGCACCGCC
GCCGCAAGGAATGGTGCATGCAAGGAGATGGCGCCCAACAGTCCCCCGGCCACGGGGCCTGCCACCATAC
CCACGCCGAAACAAGCGCTCATGAGCCCGAAGTGGCGAGCCCGATCTTCCCCATCGGTGATGTCGGCGAT
ATAGGCGCCAGCAACCGCACCTGTGGCGCCGGTGATGCCGGCCACGATGCGTCCGGCGTAGAGGATCGAG
ATCTCGATCCCGCGAAAT
Features (pLannotate 1.2.2; 19 found; start..end, strand, type, name):
      1..19      +  promoter       T7 promoter: promoter for bacteriophage T7 RNA polymerase
     20..44      +  protein_bind   lac operator: The lac repressor binds to the lac operator to inhibit transcription in E. coli. This inhibition can be relieved by adding lactose or isopropyl-β-D-thiogalactopyranoside (IPTG). lac repressor encoded by lacI
     59..81      +  RBS            RBS: efficient ribosome binding site from bacteriophage T7 gene 10 (Olins and Rangwala, 1989)
    100..116     +  CDS            capTEV™ (fragment): composite tag for in vivo biotinylation, TEV protease cleavage, and 6xHis tagging
    118..831     +  CDS            mEGFP: mEGFP is a basic (constitutively fluorescent) green fluorescent protein published in 2002, derived from Aequorea victoria. It has moderate acid sensitivity.
    844..893     +  CDS            SET1 (fragment): solubility-enhancement tag derived from T7 phage gene 10B
    901..948     +  terminator     T7 terminator: transcription terminator for bacteriophage T7 RNA polymerase
    985..1413    +  rep_origin     f1 ori (sequence partly withheld): f1 bacteriophage origin of replication; arrow indicates direction of (+) strand synthesis
   1466..1523    +  promoter       AmpR promoter (fragment): bla
   1532..2347    -  CDS            KanR: aminoglycoside phosphotransferase; aph(3')-Ia; confers resistance to kanamycin in bacteria or G418 (Geneticin®) in eukaryotes
   2469..3057    +  rep_origin     ori: high-copy-number ColE1/pMB1/pBR322/pUC origin of replication
   3243..3382    -  misc_feature   bom: basis of mobility region from pBR322
   3484..3675    -  CDS            rop: Rop protein, which maintains plasmids at low copy number; rop
   3692..4072    +  CDS            YPB1_ECOLX: Protein predicted: Swiss-Prot protein existence level 4. From Escherichia coli.
   4144..4435    -  CDS            TcR (fragment): tetracycline efflux protein; tet; confers resistance to tetracycline
   4450..4471    -  protein_bind   CAP binding site: CAP binding activates transcription in the presence of cAMP. E. coli catabolite activator protein
   4484..5566    -  CDS            lacI: lac repressor; lacI; The lac repressor binds to the lac operator to inhibit transcription in E. coli. This inhibition can be relieved by adding lactose or isopropyl-β-D-thiogalactopyranoside (IPTG).
   5567..5644    -  promoter       lacI promoter: lacI
   5652..5931    -  CDS            TcR (fragment): tetracycline efflux protein; tet; confers resistance to tetracycline
