[The description below was written by a language model from this plasmid's Addgene catalogue record and pLannotate feature annotations shown in this document.]
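Description:
pET28 basic.2 is a bacterial expression plasmid built on the pET28 backbone that encodes "basic.2", a designed variant of Aequorea victoria GFP. The full sequenced plasmid is about 5.95 kb. It is selected with kanamycin through an aminoglycoside phosphotransferase (KanR) gene and replicates from a ColE1/pMB1-type origin. The catalogue lists it as high copy, although the feature table also shows the rop gene and the bom region from pBR322, which are typical of pET vectors and normally moderate copy number. An f1 origin is present as well. The short tetracycline-resistance fragments and the partial AmpR promoter are annotated backbone remnants rather than functional markers.

The 747 bp insert sits under a T7 promoter followed by a lac operator and the phage T7 gene 10 ribosome binding site, and it ends at a T7 terminator. The plasmid also carries lacI. Transcription therefore requires a host supplying T7 RNA polymerase and can be induced with IPTG, which relieves lac repressor binding. The coding sequence, which the annotation tool matches to mEGFP, carries the substitutions S72A, V112I, Y145V, L220V and V224I and is fused to an N-terminal His tag for affinity purification. The short "capTEV" fragment annotated just upstream of the GFP coding sequence probably reflects this His tag, and the small "SET1" fragment downstream is likely a partial match to vector sequence. The insert was cloned through BsaI sites that were destroyed in the process. According to the depositor, the design was generated by the htFuncLib algorithm as part of work on a designed active-site library of functional GFP variants. The plasmid is suited to producing and characterising this variant in E. coli.
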