Addgene plasmid #191911: pET28 basic.2
Purpose: Encodes a GFP design, basic.2
Depositing lab: Sarel Fleishman. Depositing organization: Weizmann Institute of Science. Publication: Designed active-site library reveals thousands of functional GFP variants. Weinstein JY, Marti-Gomez C, Lipsh-Sokolik R, Hoch SY, Liebermann D, Nevo R, Weissman H, Petrovich-Kopitman E, Margulies D, Ivankov D, McCandlish DM, Fleishman SJ. Nat Commun. 2023 May 20;14(1):2890. doi: 10.1038/s41467-023-38099-z. PubMed 37210560.
Backbone
  Vector backbone: pET28
  Backbone size w/o insert (bp): 5209
  Vector type: Bacterial Expression
Growth in bacteria
  Bacterial resistance: Kanamycin, 50 μg/mL
  Growth temperature: 37°C
  Growth strain: DH5alpha
  Copy number: High Copy
Gene/Insert
  Gene/Insert name: basic.2
  Species: Aequorea victoria
  Insert size (bp): 747
  Mutation: S72A V112I Y145V L220V V224I
  Promoter: T7
  Tag / fusion protein: His Tag (N terminal on insert)
  Cloning method: Restriction Enzyme; 5′ cloning site BsaI (destroyed during cloning); 3′ cloning site BsaI (destroyed during cloning)
  Sequencing primers: 5′ TAATACGACTCACTATAGGG; 3′ gctagttattgctcagcgg
Terms and licenses: Academic/Nonprofit Terms; Industry Terms: Not Available to Industry
Depositor comments: Design created by the htFuncLib algorithm
How to cite: pET28 basic.2 was a gift from Sarel Fleishman (Addgene plasmid # 191911 ; http://n2t.net/addgene:191911 ; RRID:Addgene_191911)
